>Addgene plasmid #204577 | p3xFLAG-p62 PB1mut | addgene full sequence | sequence record 403943 | Addgene NGS Result
CAAGGCAAGGCTTGACCGACAATTGCATGAAGAATCTGCTTAGGGTTAGGCGTTTTGCGCTGCTTCGCGA
TGTACGGGCCAGATATACGCGTTGACATTGATTATTGACTAGTTATTAATAGTAATCAATTACGGGGTCA
TTAGTTCATAGCCCATATATGGAGTTCCGCGTTACATAACTTACGGTAAATGGCCCGCCTGGCTGACCGC
CCAACGACCCCCGCCCATTGACGTCAATAATGACGTATGTTCCCATAGTAACGCCAATAGGGACTTTCCA
TTGACGTCAATGGGTGGAGTATTTACGGTAAACTGCCCACTTGGCAGTACATCAAGTGTATCATATGCCA
AGTACGCCCCCTATTGACGTCAATGACGGTAAATGGCCCGCCTGGCATTATGCCCAGTACATGACCTTAT
GGGACTTTCCTACTTGGCAGTACATCTACGTATTAGTCATCGCTATTACCATGGTGATGCGGTTTTGGCA
GTACATCAATGGGCGTGGATAGCGGTTTGACTCACGGGGATTTCCAAGTCTCCACCCCATTGACGTCAAT
GGGAGTTTGTTTTGGCACCAAAATCAACGGGACTTTCCAAAATGTCGTAACAACTCCGCCCCATTGACGC
AAATGGGCGGTAGGCGTGTACGGTGGGAGGTCTATATAAGCAGAGCTCTCTGGCTAACTAGAGAACCCAC
TGCTTACTGGCTTATCGAAATTAATACGACTCACTATAGGGAGACCCAAGCTTGGTACCGAGCTCGGATC
GATATCTGCGGCCTAGCTAGCGCTTAAGGCCTGTTAACCGGTCGTACGTCTCCGGATTCGAATTATGGAC
TACAAAGACCATGACGGTGATTATAAAGATCATGACATCGATTACAAGGATGACGATGACAAGGAATTCG
CCGCCACCATGGCGTCGTTCACGGTGGCCGCCTATCTTCTGGGCAAGGAGGAGGCGACCCGCGAGATCCG
CCGCTTCAGCTTCTGCTTCAGCCCGGAGCCGGAGGCGGAAGCCCAAGCCGCGGCCGGCCCGGGGCCCTGC
GAGAGGCTGCTGAGCCGAGTGGCTGTGCTGTTCCCCACGCTGAGGCCTGGCGGCTTCCAGGCGCACTACC
GCGCCGAGGATGGGGACTTGGTTGCCTTTTCCAGTGATGAGGAGCTGACAATGGCTATGTCCTATGTGAA
AGATGACATCTTCCGCATCTACATTAAAGAGAAGAAGGAGTGCCGGCGGGAACATCGCCCACCATGTGCT
CAGGAGGCACCCCGAAACATGGTGCACCCCAATGTGATCTGTGATGGTTGCAACGGGCCTGTGGTGGGAA
CTCGCTATAAGTGCAGTGTGTGCCCAGACTACGACCTGTGCAGCGTGTGCGAGGGGAAGGGCCTGCACAG
GGAACACAGCAAGCTCATCTTTCCCAACCCCTTTGGCCACCTCTCTGATAGCTTCTCTCATAGCCGCTGG
CTTCGGAAGCTGAAACATGGACACTTTGGCTGGCCTGGCTGGGAGATGGGCCCACCGGGGAACTGGAGCC
CACGTCCTCCTCGTGCAGGGGATGGCCGCCCTTGCCCTACAGCTGAGTCAGCTTCTGCTCCACCAGAAGA
TCCCAATGTCAATTTCCTGAAGAATGTGGGGGAGAGTGTGGCAGCTGCCCTCAGCCCTCTAGGCATTGAG
GTTGACATTGATGTGGAACATGGAGGGAAGAGAAGCCGCCTGACACCCACTACCCCAGAAAGTTCCAGCA
CAGGCACAGAAGACAAGAGTAACACTCAGCCAAGCAGCTGCTCTTCGGAAGTCAGCAAACCTGACGGGGC
TGGGGAGGGCCCTGCTCAGTCTCTGACAGAGCAAATGAAAAAGATAGCCTTGGAGTCGGTGGGACAGCCA
GAGGAACAGATGGAGTCGGGAAACTGCTCAGGAGGAGACGATGACTGGACACATTTGTCTTCAAAAGAAG
TGGACCCATCTACAGGTGAACTCCAGTCTCTACAGATGCCAGAATCGGAAGGGCCAAGCTCTCTAGACCC
CTCACAGGAAGGACCCACAGGGCTGAAGGAAGCTGCCCTATACCCACATCTCCCACCAGAGGCTGATCCC
CGGCTGATTGAGTCCCTCTCCCAGATGCTGTCCATGGGTTTCTCGGATGAAGGCGGCTGGCTCACCAGGC
TCCTACAGACCAAGAATTACGACATCGGGGCTGCTCTGGACACGATCCAGTATTCGAAGCACCCTCCACC
ATTGTGACTCGAGGGCCGCATAGATAACTGATCCAGTGTGCTGGAATTAATTCGCTGTCTGCGAGGGCCA
GCTGTTGGGGTGAGTACTCCCTCTCAAAAGCGGGCATGACTTCTGCGCTAAGATTGTCAGTTTCCAAAAA
CGAGGAGGATTTGATATTCACCTGGCCCGCGGTGATGCCTTTGAGGGTGGCCGCGTCCATCTGGTCAGAA
AAGACAATCTTTTTGTTGTCAAGCTTGAGGTGTGGCAGGCTTGAGATCTGGCCATACACTTGAGTGACAA
TGACATCCACTTTGCCTTTCTCTCCACAGGTGTCCACTCCCAGGTCCAACTGCAGGTCGAGCATGCATCT
AGGGCGGCCAATTCCGCCCCTCTCCCCCCCCCCCCTCTCCCTCCCCCCCCCCTAACGTTACTGGCCGAAG
CCGCTTGGAATAAGGCCGGTGTGCGTTTGTCTATATGTTATTTTCCACCATATTGCCGTCTTTTGGCAAT
GTGAGGGCCCGGAAACCTGGCCCTGTCTTCTTGACGAGCATTCCTAGGGGTCTTTCCCCTCTCGCCAAAG
GAATGCAAGGTCTGTTGAATGTCGTGAAGGAAGCAGTTCCTCTGGAAGCTTCTTGAAGACAAACAACGTC
TGTAGCGACCCTTTGCAGGCAGCGGAACCCCCCACCTGGCGACAGGTGCCTCTGCGGCCAAAAGCCACGT
GTATAAGATACACCTGCAAAGGCGGCACAACCCCAGTGCCACGTTGTGAGTTGGATAGTTGTGGAAAGAG
TCAAATGGCTCTCCTCAAGCGTATTCAACAAGGGGCTGAAGGATGCCCAGAAGGTACCCCATTGTATGGG
ATCTGATCTGGGGCCTCGGTGCACATGCTTTACATGTGTTTAGTCGAGGTTAAAAAAACGTCTAGGCCCC
CCGAACCACGGGGACGTGGTTTTCCTTTGAAAAACACGATGATAAGCTTGCCACAACCCACAAGGAGACG
ACCTTCCATGACCGAGTACAAGCCCACGGTGCGCCTCGCCACCCGCGACGACGTCCCCCGGGCCGTACGC
ACCCTCGCCGCCGCGTTCGCCGACTACCCCGCCACGCGCCACACCGTCGACCCGGACCGCCACATCGAGC
GGGTCACCGAGCTGCAAGAACTCTTCCTCACGCGCGTCGGGCTCGACATCGGCAAGGTGTGGGTCGCGGA
CGACGGCGCCGCGGTGGCGGTCTGGACCACGCCGGAGAGCGTCGAAGCGGGGGCGGTGTTCGCCGAGATC
GGCCCGCGCATGGCCGAGTTGAGCGGTTCCCGGCTGGCCGCGCAGCAACAGATGGAAGGCCTCCTGGCGC
CGCACCGGCCCAAGGAGCCCGCGTGGTTCCTGGCCACCGTCGGCGTCTCGCCCGACCACCAGGGCAAGGG
TCTGGGCAGCGCCGTCGTGCTCCCCGGAGTGGAGGCGGCCGAGCGCGCCGGGGTGCCCGCCTTCCTGGAG
ACCTCCGCGCCCCGCAACCTCCCCTTCTACGAGCGGCTCGGCTTCACCGTCACCGCCGACGTCGAGGTGC
CCGAAGGACCGCGCACCTGGTGCATGACCCGCAAGCCCGGTGCCTGACGCCCGCCCCACGACCCGCAGCG
CCCGACCGAAAGGAGCGCACGACCCCATGGCTCCGACCGAAGCCACCCGGGGCGGCCCCGCCGACCCCGC
ACCCGCCCCCGAGGCCCACCGACTCTAGCTAGATAACTGATCATAATCAGCCATACCACATTTGTAGAGG
TTTTACTTGCTTTAAAAAACCTCCCACACCTCCCCCTGAACCTGAAACATAAAATGAATGCAATTGTTGT
TGTTAACTTGTTTATTGCAGCTTATAATGGTTACAAATAAAGCAATAGCATCACAAATTTCACAAATAAA
GCATTTTTTTCACTGCATTCTAGTTGTGGTTTGTCCAAACTCATCAATGTATCTTAACGCTCGATCGAGT
GCATTCTAGTTGTGGTTTGTCCAAACTCATCAATGTATCTTATCATGTCTGTATACCGTCGACCTCTAGC
TAGAGCTTGGCGTAATCATGGTCATAGCTGTTTCCTGTGTGAAATTGTTATCCGCTCACAATTCCACACA
ACATACGAGCCGGAAGCATAAAGTGTAAAGCCTGGGGTGCCTAATGAGTGAGCTAACTCACATTAATTGC
GTTGCGCTCACTGCCCGCTTTCCAGTCGGGAAACCTGTCGTGCCAGCTGCATTAATGAATCGGCCAACGC
GCGGGGAGAGGCGGTTTGCGTATTGGGCGCTCTTCCGCTTCCTCGCTCACTGACTCGCTGCGCTCGGTCG
TTCGGCTGCGGCGAGCGGTATCAGCTCACTCAAAGGCGGTAATACGGTTATCCACAGAATCAGGGGATAA
CGCAGGAAAGAACATGTGAGCAAAAGGCCAGCAAAAGGCCAGGAACCGTAAAAAGGCCGCGTTGCTGGCG
TTTTTCCATAGGCTCCGCCCCCCTGACGAGCATCACAAAAATCGACGCTCAAGTCAGAGGTGGCGAAACC
CGACAGGACTATAAAGATACCAGGCGTTTCCCCCTGGAAGCTCCCTCGTGCGCTCTCCTGTTCCGACCCT
GCCGCTTACCGGATACCTGTCCGCCTTTCTCCCTTCGGGAAGCGTGGCGCTTTCTCATAGCTCACGCTGT
AGGTATCTCAGTTCGGTGTAGGTCGTTCGCTCCAAGCTGGGCTGTGTGCACGAACCCCCCGTTCAGCCCG
ACCGCTGCGCCTTATCCGGTAACTATCGTCTTGAGTCCAACCCGGTAAGACACGACTTATCGCCACTGGC
AGCAGCCACTGGTAACAGGATTAGCGGAGCGAGGTATGTAGGCGGTGCTACAGAGTTCTTGAAGTGGTGG
CCTAACTACGGCTACACTAGAAGAACAGTATTTGGTATCTGCGCTCTGCTGAAGCCAGTTACCTTCGGAA
AAAGAGTTGGTAGCTCTTGATCCGGCAAACAAACCACCGCTGGTAGCGGTGGTTTTTTTGTTTGCAAGCA
GCAGATTACGCGCAGAAAAAAAGGATCTCAAGAAGATCCTTTGATCTTTTCTACGGGGTCTGACGCTCAG
TGGAACGAAAACTCACGTTAAGGGATTTTGGTCATGAGATTATCAAAAAGGATCTTCACCTAGATCCTTT
TAAATTAAAAATGAAGTTTTAAATCAATCTAAAGTATATATGAGTAAACTTGGTCTGACAGTTACCAATG
CTTAATCAGTGAGGCACCTATCTCAGCGATCTGTCTATTTCGTTCATCCATAGTTGCCTGACTCCCCGTC
GTGTAGATAACTACGATACGGGAGGGCTTACCATCTGGCCCCAGTGCTGCAATGATACCGCGAGACCCAC
GCTCACCGGCTCCAGATTTATCAGCAATAAACCAGCCAGCCGGAAGGGCCGAGCGCAGAAGTGGTCCTGC
AACTTTATCCGCCTCCATCCAGTCTATTAATTGTTGCCGGGAAGCTAGAGTAAGTAGTTCGCCAGTTAAT
AGTTTGCGCAACGTTGTTGCCATTGCTACAGGCATCGTGGTGTCACGCTCGTCGTTTGGTATGGCTTCAT
TCAGCTCCGGTTCCCAACGATCAAGGCGAGTTACATGATCCCCCATGTTGTGCAAAAAAGCGGTTAGCTC
CTTCGGTCCTCCGATCGTTGTCAGAAGTAAGTTGGCCGCAGTGTTATCACTCATGGTTATGGCAGCACTG
CATAATTCTCTTACTGTCATGCCATCCGTAAGATGCTTTTCTGTGACTGGTGAGTACTCAACCAAGTCAT
TCTGAGAATAGTGTATGCGGCGACCGAGTTGCTCTTGCCCGGCGTCAATACGGGATAATACCGCGCCACA
TAGCAGAACTTTAAAAGTGCTCATCATTGGAAAACGTTCTTCGGGGCGAAAACTCTCAAGGATCTTACCG
CTGTTGAGATCCAGTTCGATGTAACCCACTCGTGCACCCAACTGATCTTCAGCATCTTTTACTTTCACCA
GCGTTTCTGGGTGAGCAAAAACAGGAAGGCAAAATGCCGCAAAAAAGGGAATAAGGGCGACACGGAAATG
TTGAATACTCATACTCTTCCTTTTTCAATATTATTGAAGCATTTATCAGGGTTATTGTCTCATGAGCGGA
TACATATTTGAATGTATTTAGAAAAATAAACAAATAGGGGTTCCGCGCACATTTCCCCGAAAAGTGCCAC
CTGACGTCGACGGATCGGGAGATCTCCCGATCCCCTATGGTGCACTCTCAGTACAATCTGCTCTGATGCC
GCATAGTTAAGCCAGTATCTGCTCCCTGCTTGTGTGTTGGAGGTCGCTGAGTAGTGCGCGAGCAAAATTT
AAGCTACAA
Features (pLannotate 1.2.2; 21 found; start..end, strand, type, name):
     94..473     +  enhancer       CMV enhancer: human cytomegalovirus immediate early enhancer
    474..677     +  promoter       CMV promoter: human cytomegalovirus (CMV) immediate early promoter
    673..706     +  LTR            5' LTR (truncated) (fragment): truncated 5' long terminal repeat (LTR) from HIV-1
    722..740     +  promoter       T7 promoter: promoter for bacteriophage T7 RNA polymerase
    838..903     +  CDS            3xFLAG: three tandem FLAG® epitope tags, followed by an enterokinase cleavage site
    919..2244    +  CDS            Sqstm1: SQSTM_MOUSE - Also known as A170, STAP. Experimental evidence at protein level: Swiss-Prot protein existence level 1. Autophagy receptor required for selective macroautophagy (aggrephagy). Functions as a bridge between polyubiquitinated cargo and autophagosomes. Interacts directly with both the cargo to become degraded and an autophagy modifier of the MAP1 LC3 family. Required both for the formation and autophagic degradation of polyubiquitin- containing bodies, called ALIS (aggresome-like induced structures) and links ALIS to the autophagic machinery. Involved in midbody ring degradation (By
   2320..2549    +  intron         chimeric intron: chimera between introns from adenovirus and immunoglobulin heavy chain genes
   2733..3195    +  misc_feature   IRES: internal ribosome entry site (IRES) of the encephalomyocarditis virus (EMCV)
   3228..3827    +  CDS            PuroR: puromycin N-acetyltransferase; pac from Streptomyces alboniger; confers resistance to puromycin
   3877..3942    +  CDS            dmpM (fragment): DMPM_STRAD - Protein inferred from homology: Swiss-Prot protein existence level 3. From Streptomyces alboniger.
   3958..4042    +  CDS            large T antigen (fragment): large T antigen from SV40 (simian virus 40)
   4065..4186    +  polyA_signal   SV40 poly(A) signal: SV40 polyadenylation signal
   4200..4251    +  polyA_signal   SV40 poly(A) signal (fragment): SV40 polyadenylation signal
   4315..4331    -  protein_bind   lac operator: The lac repressor binds to the lac operator to inhibit transcription in E. coli. This inhibition can be relieved by adding lactose or isopropyl-β-D-thiogalactopyranoside (IPTG). lac repressor encoded by lacI
   4339..4369    -  promoter       lac promoter: promoter for the E. coli lac operon
   4384..4405    -  protein_bind   CAP binding site: CAP binding activates transcription in the presence of cAMP. E. coli catabolite activator protein
   4418..4510    -  CDS            lacI (fragment): lac repressor; lacI; The lac repressor binds to the lac operator to inhibit transcription in E. coli. This inhibition can be relieved by adding lactose or isopropyl-β-D-thiogalactopyranoside (IPTG).
   4693..5281    -  rep_origin     ori: high-copy-number ColE1/pMB1/pBR322/pUC origin of replication
   5452..6312    -  CDS            AmpR: β-lactamase; bla; confers resistance to ampicillin, carbenicillin, and related antibiotics
   6313..6417    -  promoter       AmpR promoter: bla
   6476..6528    -  misc_feature   bom (fragment): basis of mobility region from pBR322
