[The description below was written by a language model from this plasmid's Addgene catalogue record and pLannotate feature annotations shown in this document.]
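Description:
p3xFLAG-p62 PB1mut is a mammalian expression plasmid encoding mouse p62/Sqstm1 fused to an N-terminal 3xFLAG epitope tag. It is propagated in E. coli through a high-copy ColE1/pUC-type origin and selected with ampicillin via the β-lactamase gene. The catalogue lists the backbone as p3xFLAG-CMV14. However, the sequenced 6,589-nt record looks different from what that name suggests: the tag lies upstream of the insert, and the coding region is followed by a chimeric intron, an EMCV IRES and a puromycin resistance gene. The feature table therefore points to a bicistronic IRES-puro type vector. The cloning sites are not recorded.

Expression is driven by the human CMV immediate-early enhancer and promoter, and a T7 promoter sits just upstream of the open reading frame. The 3xFLAG sequence includes an enterokinase cleavage site and precedes the Sqstm1 coding sequence. Because the IRES places puromycin N-acetyltransferase on the same transcript, transfected cells expressing the tagged protein can be selected with puromycin. An SV40 polyadenylation signal terminates the transcript. The short annotated fragments (HIV-1 LTR, dmpM, large T antigen, lacI, bom) are probably vector remnants or annotation matches rather than functional parts.

The insert carries the K7A/D69A substitutions. The construct name assigns these to the PB1 domain, the N-terminal module through which p62 self-oligomerises and binds other PB1-containing proteins. p62 is a selective autophagy receptor that links polyubiquitinated cargo to LC3-family proteins. The associated publication concerns p62 and regulation of the Keap1-Nrf2 pathway. The plasmid is thus suited to expressing a FLAG-detectable PB1-mutant p62 for comparison with the wild-type protein in mammalian cells.
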