Addgene plasmid #204577: p3xFLAG-p62 PB1mut
Purpose: Expresses 3xFLAG-p62 PB1mut in mammalian cells
Depositing lab: Masaaki Komatsu. Depositing organization: Juntendo University. Publication: Negative regulation of the Keap1-Nrf2 pathway by a p62/Sqstm1 splicing variant. Kageyama S, Saito T, Obata M, Koide RH, Ichimura Y, Komatsu M. Mol Cell Biol. 2018 Jan 16. pii: MCB.00642-17. doi: 10.1128/MCB.00642-17. PubMed 29339380.
Backbone
  Vector backbone: p3_FLAG-CMV14
  Vector type: Mammalian Expression
Growth in bacteria
  Bacterial resistance: Ampicillin, 100 μg/mL
  Growth temperature: 37°C
  Growth strain: DH5alpha
  Copy number: High Copy
Gene/Insert
  Gene/Insert name: p62
  Species: M. musculus (mouse)
  Mutation: K7A/D69A
  Entrez Gene: Sqstm1 (a.k.a. A170, OSF-6, Osi, STAP, STONE14, p62)
  Cloning method: Restriction Enzyme; 5′ cloning site Unknown (unknown if destroyed); 3′ cloning site Unknown (unknown if destroyed)
Terms and licenses: Academic/Nonprofit Terms; Industry Terms: Not Available to Industry
How to cite: p3xFLAG-p62 PB1mut was a gift from Masaaki Komatsu (Addgene plasmid # 204577 ; http://n2t.net/addgene:204577 ; RRID:Addgene_204577)
