>Addgene plasmid #204577 | p3xFLAG-p62 PB1mut | depositor partial sequence | sequence record 397104 | p3xFLAG-p62 PB1mut sequence 1329 bps
ATGGCGTCGTTCACGGTGGCCGCCTATCTTCTGGGCAAGGAGGAGGCGACCCGCGAGATCCGCCGCTTCA
GCTTCTGCTTCAGCCCGGAGCCGGAGGCGGAAGCCCAAGCCGCGGCCGGCCCGGGGCCCTGCGAGAGGCT
GCTGAGCCGAGTGGCTGTGCTGTTCCCCACGCTGAGGCCTGGCGGCTTCCAGGCGCACTACCGCGCCGAG
GATGGGGACTTGGTTGCCTTTTCCAGTGATGAGGAGCTGACAATGGCTATGTCCTATGTGAAAGATGACA
TCTTCCGCATCTACATTAAAGAGAAGAAGGAGTGCCGGCGGGAACATCGCCCACCATGTGCTCAGGAGGC
ACCCCGAAACATGGTGCACCCCAATGTGATCTGTGATGGTTGCAACGGGCCTGTGGTGGGAACTCGCTAT
AAGTGCAGTGTGTGCCCAGACTACGACCTGTGCAGCGTGTGCGAGGGGAAGGGCCTGCACAGGGAACACA
GCAAGCTCATCTTTCCCAACCCCTTTGGCCACCTCTCTGATAGCTTCTCTCATAGCCGCTGGCTTCGGAA
GCTGAAACATGGACACTTTGGCTGGCCTGGCTGGGAGATGGGCCCACCGGGGAACTGGAGCCCACGTCCT
CCTCGTGCAGGGGATGGCCGCCCTTGCCCTACAGCTGAGTCAGCTTCTGCTCCACCAGAAGATCCCAATG
TCAATTTCCTGAAGAATGTGGGGGAGAGTGTGGCAGCTGCCCTCAGCCCTCTAGGCATTGAGGTTGACAT
TGATGTGGAACATGGAGGGAAGAGAAGCCGCCTGACACCCACTACCCCAGAAAGTTCCAGCACAGGCACA
GAAGACAAGAGTAACACTCAGCCAAGCAGCTGCTCTTCGGAAGTCAGCAAACCTGACGGGGCTGGGGAGG
GCCCTGCTCAGTCTCTGACAGAGCAAATGAAAAAGATAGCCTTGGAGTCGGTGGGACAGCCAGAGGAACA
GATGGAGTCGGGAAACTGCTCAGGAGGAGACGATGACTGGACACATTTGTCTTCAAAAGAAGTGGACCCA
TCTACAGGTGAACTCCAGTCTCTACAGATGCCAGAATCGGAAGGGCCAAGCTCTCTAGACCCCTCACAGG
AAGGACCCACAGGGCTGAAGGAAGCTGCCCTATACCCACATCTCCCACCAGAGGCTGATCCCCGGCTGAT
TGAGTCCCTCTCCCAGATGCTGTCCATGGGTTTCTCGGATGAAGGCGGCTGGCTCACCAGGCTCCTACAG
ACCAAGAATTACGACATCGGGGCTGCTCTGGACACGATCCAGTATTCGAAGCACCCTCCACCATTGTGA
